Addgene plasmid #236400: pQCXIP-C1(1-29)-EGFP-APEX2-V5
Purpose: Expresses a fluorescent Endoplasmic Reticulum-localized APEX2
Depositing lab: Jared Rutter. Depositing organization: University of Utah. Publication: A dual-purification system to isolate mitochondrial subpopulations. Cunningham CN, Van Vranken JG, Larios J, Heyden K, Gygi SP, Rutter J. J Cell Sci. 2025 Mar 13:jcs.263693. doi: 10.1242/jcs.263693. PubMed 40079232.
Backbone
  Vector backbone: pQCXIP
  Vector type: Mammalian Expression, Retroviral
  Selectable markers: Puromycin
Growth in bacteria
  Bacterial resistance: Ampicillin, 100 μg/mL
  Growth temperature: 30°C
  Growth strain: NEB Stable
  Copy number: Unknown
Gene/Insert
  Gene/Insert name: CYP2C1 fragment-EGFP-APEX2-V5
  Species: H. sapiens (human)
  Insert size (bp): 1617
  Tag / fusion protein: EGFP (C terminal on insert); APEX2 (C terminal on insert); V5 (C terminal on insert)
Resource information
  A portion of this plasmid was derived from a plasmid made by: Addgene plasmid#107173
Terms and licenses: Academic/Nonprofit Terms; Industry Terms: Not Available to Industry
How to cite: pQCXIP-C1(1-29)-EGFP-APEX2-V5 was a gift from Jared Rutter (Addgene plasmid # 236400 ; http://n2t.net/addgene:236400 ; RRID:Addgene_236400)
