[The description below was written by a language model from this plasmid's Addgene catalogue record and pLannotate feature annotations shown in this document.]
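Description:
pQCXIP-C1(1-29)-EGFP-APEX2-V5 is a self-inactivating gammaretroviral (MMLV-based) expression vector built on the pQCXIP backbone and intended for stable transduction of mammalian cells. It is propagated in bacteria through a high-copy ColE1/pUC-type origin with ampicillin resistance. The viral genome is driven in packaging cells by a hybrid CMV enhancer/promoter fused to a truncated 5' LTR. This is followed by the Ψ packaging signal and a truncated gag segment that aids encapsidation, and the genome ends in a ΔU3 3' LTR. Because of that deletion, the integrated provirus lacks LTR promoter activity, and expression depends on internal promoters.

The payload is transcribed from an internal CMV immediate-early enhancer/promoter. It encodes the first 29 residues of cytochrome P450 2C1, an N-terminal membrane anchor that targets the fusion to the endoplasmic reticulum. This anchor is joined to EGFP, the engineered soybean ascorbate peroxidase APEX2, and a V5 epitope. The V5 tag is listed in the catalogue but was not picked up in the feature table. The catalogue gives the insert species as human, whereas the annotation matches the CYP2C1 fragment to the rabbit protein. The name pQCXIP usually implies an IRES-linked puromycin marker, but the annotated sequence shows the puromycin N-acetyltransferase gene downstream of a mouse PGK promoter and no IRES, so selection appears to come from a separate transcription unit.

The construct provides a fluorescent, ER-localized APEX2. EGFP allows localization to be checked, V5 provides an epitope for detection or capture, and APEX2 is generally used for proximity biotinylation or electron microscopy contrast. It was deposited with work on purifying mitochondrial subpopulations, although the record does not describe its exact role there.
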