Features (pLannotate 1.2.2; 23 found; start..end, strand, type, name):
      1..589     +  rep_origin     ori: high-copy-number ColE1/pMB1/pBR322/pUC origin of replication
    775..876     -  misc_feature   bom (fragment): basis of mobility region from pBR322
    890..1100    -  promoter       SV40 promoter: SV40 early promoter
   1156..1194    -  misc_feature   bom (fragment): basis of mobility region from pBR322
   1296..1336    -  CDS            rop (fragment): Rop protein, which maintains plasmids at low copy number; rop
   1405..1830    -  LTR            3' LTR (ΔU3): self-inactivating 3' long terminal repeat (LTR) from Moloney murine leukemia virus
   1872..1972    -  CDS            env (fragment): murine leukemia virus gPr80 envelope polyprotein precursor; env; proteolytically cleaved into gp70SU and p15TM subunits
   2005..2076    -  CDS            Mos (fragment): MOS_MOUSE - Experimental evidence at transcript level: Swiss-Prot protein existence level 2. From Mus musculus (Mouse).
   2089..2154    -  CDS            dmpM (fragment): DMPM_STRAD - Protein inferred from homology: Swiss-Prot protein existence level 3. From Streptomyces alboniger.
   2204..2803    -  CDS            PuroR: puromycin N-acetyltransferase; pac from Streptomyces alboniger; confers resistance to puromycin
   2824..3323    -  promoter       PGK promoter: mouse phosphoglycerate kinase 1 promoter
   3386..4132    -  CDS            APEX2: soybean ascorbate peroxidase, engineered to serve as a monomeric tag for electron microscopy and live-cell proteomics (Lam et al., 2015) more active than the original APEX due to the A134P mutation
   4139..4855    -  CDS            EGFP: EGFP is a basic (constitutively fluorescent) green fluorescent protein published in 1996, derived from Aequorea victoria. It is reported to be a rapidly-maturing weak dimer with moderate acid sensitivity.
   4877..4957    -  CDS            CYP2C1 (fragment): CP2C1_RABIT - Experimental evidence at protein level: Swiss-Prot protein existence level 1. Cytochromes P450 are a group of heme-thiolate monooxygenases. In liver microsomes, this enzyme is involved in an NADPH-dependent electron transport pathway. It oxidizes a variety of structurally unrelated compounds, including steroids, fatty acids, and xenobiotics. From Oryctolagus cuniculus (Rabbit).
   5102..5305    -  promoter       CMV promoter: human cytomegalovirus (CMV) immediate early promoter
   5306..5609    -  enhancer       CMV enhancer: human cytomegalovirus immediate early enhancer
   5646..6062    -  CDS            gag (truncated): truncated Moloney murine leukemia virus (MMLV) gag gene lacking the start codon
   6129..6403    -  misc_feature   MESV Ψ (fragment): packaging signal of murine embryonic stem cell virus
   6525..6700    -  LTR            5' LTR (truncated): truncated long terminal repeat from Moloney murine sarcoma virus
   6701..6904    -  promoter       CMV promoter: human cytomegalovirus (CMV) immediate early promoter
   6905..7284    -  enhancer       CMV enhancer: human cytomegalovirus immediate early enhancer
   7470..7574    +  promoter       AmpR promoter: bla
   7575..8435    +  CDS            AmpR: β-lactamase; bla; confers resistance to ampicillin, carbenicillin, and related antibiotics
>Addgene plasmid #236400 | pQCXIP-C1(1-29)-EGFP-APEX2-V5 | addgene full sequence | sequence record 469954 | Addgene NGS Result
TTGAGATCCTTTTTTTCTGCGCGTAATCTGCTGCTTGCAAACAAAAAAACCACCGCTACCAGCGGTGGTT
TGTTTGCCGGATCAAGAGCTACCAACTCTTTTTCCGAAGGTAACTGGCTTCAGCAGAGCGCAGATACCAA
ATACTGTCCTTCTAGTGTAGCCGTAGTTAGGCCACCACTTCAAGAACTCTGTAGCACCGCCTACATACCT
CGCTCTGCTAATCCTGTTACCAGTGGCTGCTGCCAGTGGCGATAAGTCGTGTCTTACCGGGTTGGACTCA
AGACGATAGTTACCGGATAAGGCGCAGCGGTCGGGCTGAACGGGGGGTTCGTGCACACAGCCCAGCTTGG
AGCGAACGACCTACACCGAACTGAGATACCTACAGCGTGAGCTATGAGAAAGCGCCACGCTTCCCGAAGG
GAGAAAGGCGGACAGGTATCCGGTAAGCGGCAGGGTCGGAACAGGAGAGCGCACGAGGGAGCTTCCAGGG
GGAAACGCCTGGTATCTTTATAGTCCTGTCGGGTTTCGCCACCTCTGACTTGAGCGTCGATTTTTGTGAT
GCTCGTCAGGGGGGCGGAGCCTATGGAAAAACGCCAGCAACGCGGCCTTTTTACGGTTCCTGGCCTTTTG
CTGGCCTTTTGCTCACATGTTCTTTCCTGCGTTATCCCCTGATTCTGTGGATAACCGTATTACCGCCTTT
GAGTGAGCTGATACCGCTCGCCGCAGCCGAACGACCGAGCGCAGCGAGTCAGTGAGCGAGGAAGCGGAAG
AGCGCCTGATGCGGTATTTTCTCCTTACGCATCTGTGCGGTATTTCACACCGCATATGGTGCACTCTCAG
TACAATCTGCTCTGATGCCGCATAGTTAAGCCAGTAAGCTTTTTGCAAAAGCCTAGGCCTCCAAAAAAGC
CTCCTCACTACTTCTGGAATAGCTCAGAGGCCGAGGCGGCCTCGGCCTCTGCATAAATAAAAAAAATTAG
TCAGCCATGGGGCGGAGAATGGGCGGAACTGGGCGGAGTTAGGGGCGGGATGGGCGGAGTTAGGGGCGGG
ACTATGGTTGCTGACTAATTGAGATGCATGCTTTGCATACTTCTGCCTGCTGGGGAGCCTGGGGACTTTC
CACACCCTAACTGACACACATTCCACAGCCGGATCTACACTCCGCTATCGCTACGTGACTGGGTCATGGC
TGCGCCCCGACACCCGCCAACACCCGCTGACGCGCCCTGACGGGCTTGTCTGCTCCCGGCATCCGCTTAC
AGACAAGCTGTGACCGTCTCCGGGAGCTGCATGTGTCAGAGGTTTTCACCGTCATCACCGAAACGCGCGA
GGCAGCCAGCTTACCTCCCGGTGGTGGGTCGGTGGTCCCTGGGCAGGGGTCTCCCGATCCCGGACGAGCC
CCCAAATGAAAGACCCCCGCTGACGGGTAGTCAATCACTCAGAGGAGACCCTCCCAAGGAACAGCGAGAC
CACAAGTCGGATGCAACTGCAAGAGGGTTTATTGGATACACGGGTACCCGGGCGACTCAGTCAATCGGAG
GACTGGCGCCCCGAGTGAGGGGTTGTGGGCTCTTTTATTGAGCTCGGGGAGCAGAAGCGCGCGAACAGAA
GCGAGAAGCGAACTGATTGGTTAGTTCAAATAAGGCACAGGGTCATTTCAGGTCCTTGGGGCACCCTGGA
AACATCTGATGGTTCTCTAGGGTCGACCCTGTTCCATCTGTTCCTGACCTTGATCTGAACTTCTCTATTC
TCAGTTATGTATTTTTCCATGCCTTGCAAAATGGCGTTACTTAAGCTAGCTTGCCAAACCTACAGGTGGG
GTCTTTCATTCCCCCCTTTTTCTGGAGACTAAATAAAATCTTTTATTTTATCTATGGCTCGTACTCTATA
GGCTTCAGCTGGTGATATTGTTGAGTCAAAACTAGAGCCTGGACCACTGATATCCTGTCTTTAACAAATT
GGACTAATCGATAAGCTTATCTCTACACTGGCTCGATGGAGTCAGCCTAGTGTCCCTCGGAAAGCCTTGA
GGTCCCTTTGGAGCAGTTCTGCACTCGGCCTCTGCAGCGCTGCAGCCCTCGACTAGAGTCGGTGGGCCTC
GGGGGCGGGTGCGGGGTCGGCGGGGCCGCCCCGGGTGGCTTCGGTCGGAGCCATGGGGTCGTGCGCTCCT
TTCGGTCGGGCGCTGCGGGTCGTGGGGCGGGCGTCAGGCACCGGGCTTGCGGGTCATGCACCAGGTGCGC
GGTCCTTCGGGCACCTCGACGTCGGCGGTGACGGTGAAGCCGAGCCGCTCGTAGAAGGGGAGGTTGCGGG
GCGCGGAGGTCTCCAGGAAGGCGGGCACCCCGGCGCGCTCGGCCGCCTCCACTCCGGGGAGCACGACGGC
GCTGCCCAGACCCTTGCCCTGGTGGTCGGGCGAGACGCCGACGGTGGCCAGGAACCACGCGGGCTCCTTG
GGCCGGTGCGGCGCCAGGAGGCCTTCCATCTGTTGCTGCGCGGCCAGCCGGGAACCGCTCAACTCGGCCA
TGCGCGGGCCGATCTCGGCGAACACCGCCCCCGCTTCGACGCTCTCCGGCGTGGTCCAGACCGCCACCGC
GGCGCCGTCGTCCGCGACCCACACCTTGCCGATGTCGAGCCCGACGCGCGTGAGGAAGAGTTCTTGCAGC
TCGGTGACCCGCTCGATGTGGCGGTCCGGGTCGACGGTGTGGCGCGTGGCGGGGTAGTCGGCGAACGCGG
CGGCGAGGGTGCGTACGGCCCTGGGGACGTCGTCGCGGGTGGCGAGGCGCACCGTGGGCTTGTACTCGGT
CATGGTAAGCTTGGGCTGCAGGTCGAAAGGCCCGGAGATGAGGAAGAGGAGAACAGCGCGGCAGACGTGC
GCTTTTGAAGCGTGCAGAATGCCGGGCCTCCGGAGGACCTTCGGGCGCCCGCCCCGCCCCTGAGCCCGCC
CCTGAGCCCGCCCCCGGACCCACCCCTTCCCAGCCTCTGAGCCCAGAAAGCGAAGGAGCAAAGCTGCTAT
TGGCCGCTGCCCCAAAGGCCTACCCGCTTCCATTGCTCAGCGGTGCTGTCCATCTGCACGAGACTAGTGA
GACGTGCTACTTCCATTTGTCACGTCCTGCACGACGCGAGCTGCGGGGCGGGGGGGAACTTCCTGACTAG
GGGAGGAGTAGAAGGTGGCGCGAAGGGGCCACCAAAGAACGGAGTCGCTTGGCGCCTAACGCTGGATGTG
GAATGTGTGCGAGGCCAGAGGCCACTTGTGTAGCGCCAAGTGCCCAGCGGGGCTGCTAAAGCGCATGCTC
CAGACTGCCTTGGGAAAAGCGCCTCCCCTACCCGGTTCACGGGTTTAAACTCAGGTGCTGTCCAGGCCCA
GCAGGGGGTTGGGGATGGGCTTGCCGGCATCAGCAAACCCAAGCTCGGAAAGCTTTTGGTGAGCCTCAGC
GTAATCAGCAAAGAAGGCATCTTCGTCCGCTGCATATTTGTCAACGAGAGGGCGGAATACAGGGTCAGAC
AAAAGAGCCTTGTCAGAAGGTAGCTGAAGGAGACCTTCCTTCTCACCACTCAACAACTCCGTGAAGTATG
AGTTGTCGAAAATAAGAGGATTAGAGGTCCAGGGACCCTCAAATCCAGAACGCTCCTTGTGTGCAGCTCC
AATAGTGTGACCCCCAGATAGAGCAACGATATCTTGGTCAGTAAGCCCCATAGCTTTGCCAAACACATCT
CTCAAATGGTCAGAACCCTTAGTGGGATCGGGCAAGCGACCCTCTGGTGGTGGCTCAGGCTTGTCCTCTC
TTCCAGGGTGGAATGGAACCTTAGGTCCACCCGTGACCTCAACGGCAACAACGCCAGCCAACTGGTAGAA
ATCGGCGTAGCTCAAAATAGGGAACTCCGCCTTGAGTGGCTCCAAAAGCCTAACAGCGATGTCAAGACCG
TTGTTAGCGCTGTGAGCCAGTTCGGCAGGGTGCTTGATGGTTCCGAAGGGTCCACCGGTCTTCGTGCCCT
TGTCAAAGGTTCCAGCAGAGTGGAATGCCAAACGGAGCATTAGAGGAGCGCATCTCTTCTCAGCGATGAA
GCCTCTGAGCTTCTTCTTCGCCTTCTCAACGGCGTCCTGGTAATCAGCACTCACAGTTGGGTAAGACTTT
CCTCCGGACTTGTACAGCTCGTCCATGCCGAGAGTGATCCCGGCGGCGGTCACGAACTCCAGCAGGACCA
TGTGATCGCGCTTCTCGTTGGGGTCTTTGCTCAGGGCGGACTGGGTGCTCAGGTAGTGGTTGTCGGGCAG
CAGCACGGGGCCGTCGCCGATGGGGGTGTTCTGCTGGTAGTGGTCGGCGAGCTGCACGCTGCCGTCCTCG
ATGTTGTGGCGGATCTTGAAGTTCACCTTGATGCCGTTCTTCTGCTTGTCGGCCATGATATAGACGTTGT
GGCTGTTGTAGTTGTACTCCAGCTTGTGCCCCAGGATGTTGCCGTCCTCCTTGAAGTCGATGCCCTTCAG
CTCGATGCGGTTCACCAGGGTGTCGCCCTCGAACTTCACCTCGGCGCGGGTCTTGTAGTTGCCGTCGTCC
TTGAAGAAGATGGTGCGCTCCTGGACGTAGCCTTCGGGCATGGCGGACTTGAAGAAGTCGTGCTGCTTCA
TGTGGTCGGGGTAGCGGCTGAAGCACTGCACGCCGTAGGTCAGGGTGGTCACGAGGGTGGGCCAGGGCAC
GGGCAGCTTGCCGGTGGTGCAGATGAACTTCAGGGTCAGCTTGCCGTAGGTGGCATCGCCCTCGCCCTCG
CCGGACACGCTGAACTTGTGGCCGTTTACGTCGCCGTCCAGCTCGACCAGGATGGGCACCACCCCGGTGA
ACAGCTCCTCGCCCTTGCTCACCATGCGTCCGCCGCTTCCTGATCCCCCGCCTCCGTAGGACTGCTTCCA
CAGGCTCAGCAGCAGCAGACAGCTCAGGCACAGCCCCAGCACGACCACAGGGTCCATGGTGGCGCGGCCG
CGGATCAATTCCTGCAGGTCCGTTCCAATGCACCGTTCCCGGCCGCGGAGGCTGGATCGGTCCCGGTGTC
TTCTATGGAGGTCAAAACAGCGTGGATGGCGTCTCCAGGCGATCTGACGGTTCACTAAACGAGCTCTGCT
TATATAGACCTCCCACCGTACACGCCTACCGCCCATTTGCGTCAATGGGGCGGAGTTGTTACGACATTTT
GGAAAGTCCCGTTGATTTTGGTGCCAAAACAAACTCCCATTGACGTCAATGGGGTGGAGACTTGGAAATC
CCCGTGAGTCAAACCGCTATCCACGCCCATTGATGTACTGCCAAAACCGCATCACCATGGTAATAGCGAT
GACTAATACGTAGATGTACTGCCAAGTAGGAAAGTCCCATAAGGTCATGTACTGGGCATAATGCCAGGCG
GGCCATTTACCGTCATTGACGTCAATAGGGGGCGTACTTGGCATATGATACACTTGATGTACTGCCAAGT
GGGCAGTTTACCGTAAATACTCCACCCATTGACGTCAATGGAAAGTCCCTATTGGCGTTACTATGGGAAC
ATACGTCATTATTGACGTCAATGGGCGGGGGTCGTTGGGCGGTCAGCCAGGCGGGCCATTTACCGTAAGT
TATGTAACGGACTCTAGAGGATCGATCCCCCAGATCTTCAATTCCGGCGCCTAGAGAAGGAGTGAGGGCT
GGATAAAGGGAGGATCGAGGCGGGGTCGAACGAGGAGGTTCAAGGGGGAGAGACGGGGCGGATGGAGGAA
GAGGAGGCGGAGGCTTAGGGTGTACAAAGGGCTTGACCCAGGGAGGGGGGTCAAAAGCCAAGGCTTCCCA
GGTCACGATGTAGGGGACCTGGTCTGGGTGTCCATGCGGGCCAGGTGAAAAGACCTTGATCTTAACCTGG
GTGATGAGGTCTCGGTTAAAGGTGCCGTCTCGCGGCCATCCGACGTTAAAGGTTGGCCATTCTGCAGAGC
AGAAGGTAACCCAACGTCTCTTCTTGACATCTACCGACTGGTTGTGAGCGATCCGCTCGACATCTTTCCA
GTGACCTAAGGTCAAACTTAAGGGAGTGGTAACAGTCTGGCCCTAATTTTCAGACAAATACAGAAACACA
GTCAGACAGAGACAACACAGAACGATGCTGCAGCGCTGCAGCAGACAAGACGCGCGGCTTCGGTTCCAAA
CCGAAAGCAAAAATTCAGACGGAGGCGGGAACTGTTTTAGGTTCTCGTCTCCTACCAGAACCACATATCC
TGACGGGGTCGGATTCCACATCGACTCCCTTCCTCAGGTCGGGCCACAAAAACGGCCCCCAAAGTCCCTG
GGACGTCTCCCAGGGTTGCGGCCGGGTGTTCAGAACTCGTCAGTTCCACCACGGGTCCGCCAGATACAGA
GCTAGTTAGCTAACTAGTACAGACGCAGGCGCATAACATCAAACATAGACACTAGACAATCGGACAGACA
CAGATAAGTTGCTGGCCAGCTTACCTCCCGGTGGTGGGTCGGTGGTCCCTGGGCAGGGGTCTCCAAATCC
CGGACGAGCCCCCAAATGAAAGACCCCCGTCGTGGGTAGTCAATCACTCAGAGGAGACCCTCCCAAGGAA
CAGCGAGACCACGATTCGGATGCAAACAGCAAGAGGCTTTATTGGGAATACGGGTACCCGGGCGACGCAG
TCTATCGGAAGACTGGCGCGCCGAGTGAGGGGTTGTGGGCTCTTTTATTGAGCTCTGCTTATATAGACCT
CCCACCGTACACGCCTACCGCCCATTTGCGTCAATGGGGCGGAGTTGTTACGACATTTTGGAAAGTCCCG
TTGATTTTGGTGCCAAAACAAACTCCCATTGACGTCAATGGGGTGGAGACTTGGAAATCCCCGTGAGTCA
AACCGCTATCCACGCCCATTGATGTACTGCCAAAACCGCATCACCATGGTAATAGCGATGACTAATACGT
AGATGTACTGCCAAGTAGGAAAGTCCCATAAGGTCATGTACTGGGCATAATGCCAGGCGGGCCATTTACC
GTCATTGACGTCAATAGGGGGCGTACTTGGCATATGATACACTTGATGTACTGCCAAGTGGGCAGTTTAC
CGTAAATACTCCACCCATTGACGTCAATGGAAAGTCCCTATTGGCGTTACTATGGGAACATACGTCATTA
TTGACGTCAATGGGCGGGGGTCGTTGGGCGGTCAGCCAGGCGGGCCATTTACCGTAAGTTATGTAACGCG
GAACTCCATATATGGGCTATGAACTAATGACCCCGTAATTGATTACTATTAATAACTAGTCAATAATCAA
TGTCAACATGGCGGTAATGTTGGACATGAGCCAATATAAATGTACATATTATGATATGGATACAACGTAT
GCAATGGCCAAGCTAATTCTTGAAGACGAAAGGGCCTCGTGATACGCCTATTTTTATAGGTTAATGTCAT
GATAATAATGGTTTCTTAGACGTCAGGTGGCACTTTTCGGGGAAATGTGCGCGGAACCCCTATTTGTTTA
TTTTTCTAAATACATTCAAATATGTATCCGCTCATGAGACAATAACCCTGATAAATGCTTCAATAATATT
GAAAAAGGAAGAGTATGAGTATTCAACATTTCCGTGTCGCCCTTATTCCCTTTTTTGCGGCATTTTGCCT
TCCTGTTTTTGCTCACCCAGAAACGCTGGTGAAAGTAAAAGATGCTGAAGATCAGTTGGGTGCACGAGTG
GGTTACATCGAACTGGATCTCAACAGCGGTAAGATCCTTGAGAGTTTTCGCCCCGAAGAACGTTTTCCAA
TGATGAGCACTTTTAAAGTTCTGCTATGTGGCGCGGTATTATCCCGTGTTGACGCCGGGCAAGAGCAACT
CGGTCGCCGCATACACTATTCTCAGAATGACTTGGTTGAGTACTCACCAGTCACAGAAAAGCATCTTACG
GATGGCATGACAGTAAGAGAATTATGCAGTGCTGCCATAACCATGAGTGATAACACTGCGGCCAACTTAC
TTCTGACAACGATCGGAGGACCGAAGGAGCTAACCGCTTTTTTGCACAACATGGGGGATCATGTAACTCG
CCTTGATCGTTGGGAACCGGAGCTGAATGAAGCCATACCAAACGACGAGCGTGACACCACGATGCCTGCA
GCAATGGCAACAACGTTGCGCAAACTATTAACTGGCGAACTACTTACTCTAGCTTCCCGGCAACAATTAA
TAGACTGGATGGAGGCGGATAAAGTTGCAGGACCACTTCTGCGCTCGGCCCTTCCGGCTGGCTGGTTTAT
TGCTGATAAATCTGGAGCCGGTGAGCGTGGGTCTCGCGGTATCATTGCAGCACTGGGGCCAGATGGTAAG
CCCTCCCGTATCGTAGTTATCTACACGACGGGGAGTCAGGCAACTATGGATGAACGAAATAGACAGATCG
CTGAGATAGGTGCCTCACTGATTAAGCATTGGTAACTGTCAGACCAAGTTTACTCATATATACTTTAGAT
TGATTTAAAACTTCATTTTTAATTTAAAAGGATCTAGGTGAAGATCCTTTTTGATAATCTCATGACCAAA
ATCCCTTAACGTGAGTTTTCGTTCCACTGAGCGTCAGACCCCGTAGAAAAGATCAAAGGATCTTC
